>Addgene plasmid #65132 | pYTK025 | depositor full sequence | sequence record 110185 | Full Sequence
TCGGTCTCAAACGCCTTGTGAAATTGCAAATATGGTGATTTGAAACGTTTCCTAGTGCAGCAGGATCACA
GATAACGTGTAAAGGGCTTAGCAGTTGATAATCCTCTCTAGTTAAGACCTAAACAAAATGCTGTCACTAA
CCGTAGTATTAAATGACACACTTTGGTGACTTTCGTTAATGGGGATGTGGTAGTGGCCATTGCCAATAAA
CAAAAAGAACAGGGAAAGAAGTAGAAAGTGATATAAGTTTGCTTGCCACTTTTCGTTTTTCACGAAAAAA
ACAGGCGAAAAAAAATGCTAGACAAGTACCCGGCTGAATCACACCTCGTTAACAGTGACTTTCGGTGACA
GATACCCGATTGGGCACCCGGCTGGTAAGTTATGATAGAAAGCCAACGCTGTACTATTGGCTTAGCTATG
GCAATATTTTGATTATCAGCTAGTTTTATTAACGTTATAATTAGTGTAACCAGTTTTTCATCTATTTCAT
TTATTTCATTTATTTACTTTAATTGCAGATCCCCCTAACGCGTTTAAAGCTTTTATTCACTAGCTTATGT
ATTTTTTATAGGAAACGCGACGCGTAACATCGCGCAAATGAAGGTTTTGATGTATTATAATGAGGTATTC
TTCCTTATATACATCGATGAAAAGCGTTGACAGCATACATTGGAAAGAAATAGGAAACGGACACCGGAAG
AAAAAATAGATCTATGTGAGACCAGACCAATAAAAAACGCCCGGCGGCAACCGAGCGTTCTGAACAAATC
CAGATGGAGTTCTGAGGTCATTACTGGATCTATCAACAGGAGTCCAAGCGAGCTCGATATCAAATTACGC
CCCGCCCTGCCACTCATCGCAGTACTGTTGTAATTCATTAAGCATTCTGCCGACATGGAAGCCATCACAA
ACGGCATGATGAACCTGAATCGCCAGCGGCATCAGCACCTTGTCGCCTTGCGTATAATATTTGCCCATGG
TGAAAACGGGGGCGAAGAAGTTGTCCATATTGGCCACGTTTAAATCAAAACTGGTGAAACTCACCCAGGG
ATTGGCTGAAACGAAAAACATATTCTCAATAAACCCTTTAGGGAAATAGGCCAGGTTTTCACCGTAACAC
GCCACATCTTGCGAATATATGTGTAGAAACTGCCGGAAATCGTCGTGGTATTCACTCCAGAGCGATGAAA
ACGTTTCAGTTTGCTCATGGAAAACGGTGTAACAAGGGTGAACACTATCCCATATCACCAGCTCACCGTC
TTTCATTGCCATACGAAATTCCGGATGAGCATTCATCAGGCGGGCAAGAATGTGAATAAAGGCCGGATAA
AACTTGTGCTTATTTTTCTTTACGGTCTTTAAAAAGGCCGTAATATCCAGCTGAACGGTCTGGTTATAGG
TACATTGAGCAACTGACTGAAATGCCTCAAAATGTTCTTTACGATGCCATTGGGATATATCAACGGTGGT
ATATCCAGTGATTTTTTTCTCCATTTTAGCTTCCTTAGCTCCTGAAAATCTCGATAACTCAAAAAATACG
CCCGGTAGTGATCTTATTTCATTATGGTGAAAGTTGGAACCTCTTACGTGCCCGATCAATCATGACCAAA
ATCCCTTAACGTGAGTTTTCGTTCCACTGAGCGTCAGACCCCGTAGAAAAGATCAAAGGATCTTCTTGAG
ATCCTTTTTTTCTGCGCGTAATCTGCTGCTTGCAAACAAAAAAACCACCGCTACCAGCGGTGGTTTGTTT
GCCGGATCAAGAGCTACCAACTCTTTTTCCGAAGGTAACTGGCTTCAGCAGAGCGCAGATACCAAATACT
GTTCTTCTAGTGTAGCCGTAGTTAGGCCACCACTTCAAGAACTCTGTAGCACCGCCTACATACCTCGCTC
TGCTAATCCTGTTACCAGTGGCTGCTGCCAGTGGCGATAAGTCGTGTCTTACCGGGTTGGACTCAAGACG
ATAGTTACCGGATAAGGCGCAGCGGTCGGGCTGAACGGGGGGTTCGTGCACACAGCCCAGCTTGGAGCGA
ACGACCTACACCGAACTGAGATACCTACAGCGTGAGCTATGAGAAAGCGCCACGCTTCCCGAAGGGAGAA
AGGCGGACAGGTATCCGGTAAGCGGCAGGGTCGGAACAGGAGAGCGCACGAGGGAGCTTCCAGGGGGAAA
CGCCTGGTATCTTTATAGTCCTGTCGGGTTTCGCCACCTCTGACTTGAGCGTCGATTTTTGTGATGCTCG
TCAGGGGGGCGGAGCCTATGGAAAAACGCCAGCAACGCGGCCTTTTTACGGTTCCTGGCCTTTTGCTGGC
CTTTTGCTCACATGTTCTTTCCTGCGTTATCCCCTGATTCTGTGGATAACCGTAG
Features (pLannotate 1.2.2; 4 found; start..end, strand, type, name):
    730..764     -  terminator     lambda t0 terminator: minimal transcription terminator from phage lambda (Scholtissek and Grosse, 1987)
    838..1494    -  CDS            cat: CAT_ECOLX - Experimental evidence at protein level: Swiss-Prot protein existence level 1. This enzyme is an effector of chloramphenicol resistance in bacteria. From Escherichia coli. This protein is used as a marker in many commonly used cloning vectors, such as pACYC184.
   1495..1592    -  promoter       cat promoter: promoter of the E. coli cat gene encoding chloramphenicol acetyltransferase
   1676..2264    +  rep_origin     ori: high-copy-number ColE1/pMB1/pBR322/pUC origin of replication
