[The description below was written by a language model from this plasmid's Addgene catalogue record and pLannotate feature annotations shown in this document.]
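Description:
pYTK025 is a small (2,365 nt) bacterial part-storage plasmid from a modular yeast toolkit (YTK) for hierarchical, multipart Golden Gate-style assembly. It is built on the toolkit's part entry vector pYTK001 and carries the promoter of the Saccharomyces cerevisiae RAD27 gene (pRAD27) as a "Type 2" part, the category the toolkit reserves for promoters. Although catalogued as a bacterial expression vector, it functions as a carrier that holds a standardized yeast regulatory element for later assembly rather than expressing anything itself.

The annotated features all belong to the backbone. A high-copy ColE1/pUC-type origin supports replication in E. coli, and selection is by chloramphenicol resistance from a cat (chloramphenicol acetyltransferase) coding sequence driven by its native cat promoter and followed by the minimal lambda t0 transcription terminator. There are no yeast replication or selection elements, so the plasmid is maintained only in bacteria. The automated annotation did not label the RAD27 promoter insert; it presumably lies in the unannotated region of roughly 700 nt at the start of the sequence, though the feature table does not confirm this.

The insert was introduced into the entry vector using BsmBI sites, which were destroyed during cloning, as expected for a Type IIS enzyme that cuts outside its recognition site. In use, the promoter part would be combined with other toolkit part types, such as coding sequences and terminators, to build yeast expression cassettes. The record does not state the expression strength or regulation of pRAD27, nor the enzyme and overhangs used to release the part.
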