Addgene plasmid #65132: pYTK025
Purpose: Encodes pRAD27 as a Type 2 part to be used in the Dueber YTK system
Depositing lab: John Dueber. Depositing organization: University of California, Berkeley. Publication: A Highly Characterized Yeast Toolkit for Modular, Multipart Assembly. Lee ME, DeLoache WC, Cervantes B, Dueber JE. ACS Synth Biol. 2015 Apr 14. 10.1021/sb500366v PubMed 25871405.
Backbone
  Vector backbone: pYTK001
  Vector type: Bacterial Expression
Growth in bacteria
  Bacterial resistance: Chloramphenicol, 25 μg/mL
  Growth temperature: 37°C
  Growth strain: DH10B
  Copy number: High Copy
Gene/Insert
  Gene/Insert name: pRAD27
  Species: S. cerevisiae (budding yeast)
  Cloning method: Restriction Enzyme; 5′ cloning site BsmBI (destroyed during cloning); 3′ cloning site BsmBI (destroyed during cloning)
Terms and licenses: Academic/Nonprofit Terms; Industry Terms: Not Available to Industry
Depositor comments: Type 2 parts are promoters in the Dueber YTK. For more information, please visit the supplemental information in PMID:25871405.
How to cite: pYTK025 was a gift from John Dueber (Addgene plasmid # 65132 ; http://n2t.net/addgene:65132 ; RRID:Addgene_65132)
