>Addgene plasmid #65132 | pYTK025 | addgene partial sequence | sequence record 112422 | CAT-F 5'-GTTTGTGATGGCTTCCATGTC-3'
CAGTACTGCGATGAGTGGCAGGGCGGGGCGTAATTTGATATCGAGCTCGCTTGGACTCCTGTTGATAGAT
CCAGTAATGACCTCAGAACTCCATCTGGATTTGTTCAGAACGCTCGGTTGCCGCCGGGCGTTTTTTATTG
GTCTGGTCTCACATAGATCTATTTTTTCTTCCGGTGTCCGTTTCCTATTTCTTTCCAATGTATGCTGTCA
ACGCTTTTCATCGATGTATATAAGGAAGAATACCTCATTATAATACATCAAAACCTTCATTTGCGCGATG
TTACGCGTCGCGTTTCCTATAAAAAATACATAAGCTAGTGAATAAAAGCTTTAAACGCGTTAGGGGGATC
TGCAATTAAAGTAAATAAATGAAATAAATGAAATAGATGAAAAACTGGTTACACTAATTATAACGTTAAT
AAAACTAGCTGATAATCAAAATATTGCCATAGCTAAGCCAATAGTACAGCGTTGGCTTTCTATCATAACT
TACCAGCCGGGTGCCCAATCGGGTATCTGTCACCGAAAGTCACTGTTAACGAGGTGTGATTCAGCCGGGT
ACTTGTCTAGCATTTTTTTTCGCCTGTTTTTTTCGTGAAAAACGAAAAGTGGCAAGCAAACTTATATCAC
TTTCTACTTCTTTCCCTGTTCTTTTTGTTTATTGGCAATGGCCACTACCACATCCCCATTAACGAAAGTC
ACCAAAGTGTGTCATTTAATACTACGGTTAGTGACAGCATTTTGTTTAGGTCTTAACTAGAGAGGATTAT
CAACTGCTAAGCCCTTTACACGTTATCTGTGATCCTGCTGCACTAGGAAACGTTTCAAATCACCATATTT
GCAATTTCACAAGGCGTTT
