>Addgene plasmid #65132 | pYTK025 | addgene partial sequence | sequence record 218205 | pRS414-R 5'-CACCTCTGACTTGAGCGTCG-3'
CGCCAGCAACGCGGCCTTTTTACGGTTCCTGGCCTTTTGCTGGCCTTTTGCTCACATGTTCTTTCCTGCG
TTATCCCCTGATTCTGTGGATAACCGTAGTCGGTCTCAAACGCCTTGTGAAATTGCAAATATGGTGATTT
GAAACGTTTCCTAGTGCAGCAGGATCACAGATAACGTGTAAAGGGCTTAGCAGTTGATAATCCTCTCTAG
TTAAGACCTAAACAAAATGCTGTCACTAACCGTAGTATTAAATGACACACTTTGGTGACTTTCGTTAATG
GGGATGTGGTAGTGGCCATTGCCAATAAACAAAAAGAACAGGGAAAGAAGTAGAAAGTGATATAAGTTTG
CTTGCCACTTTTCGTTTTTCACGAAAAAAACAGGCGAAAAAAAATGCTAGACAAGTACCCGGCTGAATCA
CACCTCGTTAACAGTGACTTTCGGTGACAGATACCCGATTGGGCACCCGGCTGGTAAGTTATGATAGAAA
GCCAACGCTGTACTATTGGCTTAGCTATGGCAATATTTTGATTATCAGCTAGTTTTATTAACGTTATAAT
TAGTGTAACCAGTTTTTCATCTATTTCATTTATTTCATTTATTTACTTTAATTGCAGATCCCCCTAACGC
GTTTAAAGCTTTTATTCACTAGCTTATGTATTTTTTATAGGAAACGCGACGCGTAACATCGCGCAAATGA
AGGTTTTGATGTATTATAATGAGGTATTCTTCCTTATATACATCGATGAAAAGCGTTGACAGCATACATT
GGAAAGAAATAGGAAACGGACACCGGAAGAAAAAATAGATCTATGTGAGACC
